Addgene plasmid #104731: pUG-302
Purpose: Level 2 construct
Depositing lab: Marco Trujillo. Depositing organization: Leibniz Institute of Plant Biochemistry (IPB). Publication: UbiGate: a synthetic biology toolbox to analyse ubiquitination. Kowarschik K, Hoehenwarter W, Marillonnet S, Trujillo M. New Phytol. 2018 Mar;217(4):1749-1763. doi: 10.1111/nph.14900. Epub 2017 Nov 30. PubMed 29194629.
Backbone
  Vector backbone: pET-28GG
  Backbone size w/o insert (bp): 5190
  Vector type: Bacterial Expression
Growth in bacteria
  Bacterial resistance: Kanamycin, 50 μg/mL
  Growth temperature: 37°C
  Growth strain: DH5alpha
  Copy number: Low Copy
Gene/Insert
  Gene/Insert name: HIS-Ubq_UBA1_HA-UBC11_EL3 (alt name: AT4G05320,AT2G30110,AT3G08690)
  Species: A. thaliana (mustard weed)
  Insert size (bp): 4339
  Promoter: T7
  Tag / fusion protein: HIS-Ubq, HA-E2 (N terminal on insert)
  Cloning method: Restriction Enzyme; 5′ cloning site BpiI (destroyed during cloning); 3′ cloning site BpiI (destroyed during cloning)
  Sequencing primers: 5′ T7; 3′ T7 Terminal
Terms and licenses: Academic/Nonprofit Terms; Industry Terms: Not Available to Industry
How to cite: pUG-302 was a gift from Marco Trujillo (Addgene plasmid # 104731 ; http://n2t.net/addgene:104731 ; RRID:Addgene_104731)
