[The description below was written by a language model from this plasmid's Addgene catalogue record and pLannotate feature annotations shown in this document.]
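Description:
pUG-302 is a bacterial expression plasmid from the UbiGate toolbox, catalogued as a "Level 2" assembly built in pET-28GG, a pET-28-type backbone. The insert was introduced through BpiI sites that were destroyed in the process, consistent with type IIS (Golden Gate-style) modular assembly. The backbone carries a ColE1/pBR322-type origin together with rop and the bom region, which accounts for its low-copy listing. It also has an f1 origin, a kanamycin resistance gene for selection, and a lacI gene with its own promoter. Short tetracycline-resistance fragments flanking lacI are pBR322 remnants, not functional markers.

The payload is a polycistronic operon of about 4.3 kb. A single T7 promoter with an adjacent lac operator drives it, and a T7 terminator closes it, so expression depends on T7 RNA polymerase and is inducible with IPTG. Three open reading frames follow, each preceded by its own T7 gene 10-derived ribosome binding site:

1. His-tagged ubiquitin. The annotation tool matched it to an oat ubiquitin entry, while the catalogue gives the Arabidopsis locus AT4G05320.
2. The Arabidopsis E1 ubiquitin-activating enzyme UBA1.
3. The E2 conjugating enzyme UBC11, with N-terminal HA epitope repeats annotated as two tandem 3xHA fragments.

The "EL3" at the end of the insert name is not explained in the record, and no E3 ligase or substrate coding sequence is annotated. A small SET1 tag hit lies just upstream of the terminator and may be only a sequence match in the backbone.

Co-expressing tagged ubiquitin, E1 and E2 provides the upstream part of the plant ubiquitination cascade in E. coli, presumably for the ubiquitination analysis that the toolbox is designed for. The depositor and sequencing-derived records show the same feature order and differ by only four nucleotides in length.
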