Features (pLannotate 1.2.2; 25 found; start..end, strand, type, name):
     12..467     +  rep_origin     f1 ori (sequence partly withheld): f1 bacteriophage origin of replication; arrow indicates direction of (+) strand synthesis
    494..551     +  promoter       AmpR promoter (fragment): bla
    560..1375    -  CDS            KanR: aminoglycoside phosphotransferase; aph(3')-Ia; confers resistance to kanamycin in bacteria or G418 (Geneticin®) in eukaryotes
   1497..2085    +  rep_origin     ori: high-copy-number ColE1/pMB1/pBR322/pUC origin of replication
   2271..2413    -  misc_feature   bom: basis of mobility region from pBR322
   2515..2706    -  CDS            rop: Rop protein, which maintains plasmids at low copy number; rop
   2723..3103    +  CDS            YPB1_ECOLX: Protein predicted: Swiss-Prot protein existence level 4. From Escherichia coli.
   3175..3466    -  CDS            TcR (fragment): tetracycline efflux protein; tet; confers resistance to tetracycline
   3481..3502    -  protein_bind   CAP binding site: CAP binding activates transcription in the presence of cAMP. E. coli catabolite activator protein
   3515..4597    -  CDS            lacI: lac repressor; lacI; The lac repressor binds to the lac operator to inhibit transcription in E. coli. This inhibition can be relieved by adding lactose or isopropyl-β-D-thiogalactopyranoside (IPTG).
   4598..4675    -  promoter       lacI promoter: lacI
   4683..4962    -  CDS            TcR (fragment): tetracycline efflux protein; tet; confers resistance to tetracycline
   4984..5002    +  promoter       T7 promoter: promoter for bacteriophage T7 RNA polymerase
   5003..5027    +  protein_bind   lac operator: The lac repressor binds to the lac operator to inhibit transcription in E. coli. This inhibition can be relieved by adding lactose or isopropyl-β-D-thiogalactopyranoside (IPTG). lac repressor encoded by lacI
   5048..5065    +  RBS            RBS (fragment): efficient ribosome binding site from bacteriophage T7 gene 10 (Olins and Rangwala, 1989)
   5080..5098    +  CDS            9xHis (fragment): 9xHis affinity tag
   5105..5332    +  CDS            UBIQ_AVESA: Experimental evidence at protein level: Swiss-Prot protein existence level 1. Ubiquitin exists either covalently attached to another protein, or free (unanchored). When covalently bound, it is conjugated to target proteins via an isopeptide bond either as a monomer (monoubiquitin), a polymer linked via different Lys residues of the ubiquitin (polyubiquitin chains) or a linear polymer linked via the initiator Met of the ubiquitin (linear polyubiquitin chains). Polyubiquitin chains, when attached to a target protein, have different functions depending on the Lys residue of the ubiquitin that is
   5344..5361    +  RBS            RBS (fragment): efficient ribosome binding site from bacteriophage T7 gene 10 (Olins and Rangwala, 1989)
   5368..8607    +  CDS            UBA1: UBE11_ARATH - Also known as MOS5. Experimental evidence at protein level: Swiss-Prot protein existence level 1. Activates ubiquitin by first adenylating its C-terminal glycine residue with ATP, and thereafter linking this residue to the side chain of a cysteine residue in E1, yielding a ubiquitin-E1 thioester and free AMP. From Arabidopsis thaliana (Mouse-ear cress).
   8619..8636    +  RBS            RBS (fragment): efficient ribosome binding site from bacteriophage T7 gene 10 (Olins and Rangwala, 1989)
   8646..8734    +  CDS            3xHA (fragment): three tandem HA epitope tags
   8748..8836    +  CDS            3xHA (fragment): three tandem HA epitope tags
   8838..9281    +  CDS            UBC11: UBC11_ARATH - Experimental evidence at protein level: Swiss-Prot protein existence level 1. Accepts the ubiquitin from the E1 complex and catalyzes its covalent attachment to other proteins. Mediates the selective degradation of short-lived and abnormal proteins. From Arabidopsis thaliana (Mouse-ear cress).
   9400..9449    +  CDS            SET1 (fragment): solubility-enhancement tag derived from T7 phage gene 10B
   9457..9504    +  terminator     T7 terminator: transcription terminator for bacteriophage T7 RNA polymerase
>Addgene plasmid #104731 | pUG-302 | depositor full sequence | sequence record 198559 | Full Sequence
TGGCGAATGGG
[124 nt withheld, positions 12-135]
C
[91 nt withheld, positions 137-227]
A
[49 nt withheld, positions 229-277]
CCTTTGACGTTGGAGTCCACGTTCTTT
[37 nt withheld, positions 305-341]
ACCCTATCTCGGTCTATTCTTTTGATTTATAAGGGATTTTGCCGATTTCGGCCTATTGGTTAAAAAATGA
GCTGATTTAACAAAAATTTAACGCGAATTTTAACAAAATATTAACGTTTACAATTTCAGGTGGCACTTTT
CGGGGAAATGTGCGCGGAACCCCTATTTGTTTATTTTTCTAAATACATTCAAATATGTATCCGCTCATGA
ATTAATTCTTAGAAAAACTCATCGAGCATCAAATGAAACTGCAATTTATTCATATCAGGATTATCAATAC
CATATTTTTGAAAAAGCCGTTTCTGTAATGAAGGAGAAAACTCACCGAGGCAGTTCCATAGGATGGCAAG
ATCCTGGTATCGGTCTGCGATTCCGACTCGTCCAACATCAATACAACCTATTAATTTCCCCTCGTCAAAA
ATAAGGTTATCAAGTGAGAAATCACCATGAGTGACGACTGAATCCGGTGAGAATGGCAAAAGTTTATGCA
TTTCTTTCCAGACTTGTTCAACAGGCCAGCCATTACGCTCGTCATCAAAATCACTCGCATCAACCAAACC
GTTATTCATTCGTGATTGCGCCTGAGCGAGTCGAAATACGCGATCGCTGTTAAAAGGACAATTACAAACA
GGAATCGAATGCAACCGGCGCAGGAACACTGCCAGCGCATCAACAATATTTTCACCTGAATCAGGATATT
CTTCTAATACCTGGAATGCTGTTTTCCCGGGGATCGCAGTGGTGAGTAACCATGCATCATCAGGAGTACG
GATAAAATGCTTGATGGTCGGAAGAGGCATAAATTCCGTCAGCCAGTTTAGTCTGACCATCTCATCTGTA
ACATCATTGGCAACGCTACCTTTGCCATGTTTCAGAAACAACTCTGGCGCATCGGGCTTCCCATACAATC
GATAGATTGTCGCACCTGATTGCCCGACATTATCGCGAGCCCATTTATACCCATATAAATCAGCATCCAT
GTTGGAATTTAATCGCGGCCTAGAGCAAGACGTTTCCCGTTGAATATGGCTCATAACACCCCTTGTATTA
CTGTTTATGTAAGCAGACAGTTTTATTGTTCATGACCAAAATCCCTTAACGTGAGTTTTCGTTCCACTGA
GCGTCAGACCCCGTAGAAAAGATCAAAGGATCTTCTTGAGATCCTTTTTTTCTGCGCGTAATCTGCTGCT
TGCAAACAAAAAAACCACCGCTACCAGCGGTGGTTTGTTTGCCGGATCAAGAGCTACCAACTCTTTTTCC
GAAGGTAACTGGCTTCAGCAGAGCGCAGATACCAAATACTGTCCTTCTAGTGTAGCCGTAGTTAGGCCAC
CACTTCAAGAACTCTGTAGCACCGCCTACATACCTCGCTCTGCTAATCCTGTTACCAGTGGCTGCTGCCA
GTGGCGATAAGTCGTGTCTTACCGGGTTGGACTCAAGACGATAGTTACCGGATAAGGCGCAGCGGTCGGG
CTGAACGGGGGGTTCGTGCACACAGCCCAGCTTGGAGCGAACGACCTACACCGAACTGAGATACCTACAG
CGTGAGCTATGAGAAAGCGCCACGCTTCCCGAAGGGAGAAAGGCGGACAGGTATCCGGTAAGCGGCAGGG
TCGGAACAGGAGAGCGCACGAGGGAGCTTCCAGGGGGAAACGCCTGGTATCTTTATAGTCCTGTCGGGTT
TCGCCACCTCTGACTTGAGCGTCGATTTTTGTGATGCTCGTCAGGGGGGCGGAGCCTATGGAAAAACGCC
AGCAACGCGGCCTTTTTACGGTTCCTGGCCTTTTGCTGGCCTTTTGCTCACATGTTCTTTCCTGCGTTAT
CCCCTGATTCTGTGGATAACCGTATTACCGCCTTTGAGTGAGCTGATACCGCTCGCCGCAGCCGAACGAC
CGAGCGCAGCGAGTCAGTGAGCGAGGAAGCGGAAGAGCGCCTGATGCGGTATTTTCTCCTTACGCATCTG
TGCGGTATTTCACACCGCATATATGGTGCACTCTCAGTACAATCTGCTCTGATGCCGCATAGTTAAGCCA
GTATACACTCCGCTATCGCTACGTGACTGGGTCATGGCTGCGCCCCGACACCCGCCAACACCCGCTGACG
CGCCCTGACGGGCTTGTCTGCTCCCGGCATCCGCTTACAGACAAGCTGTGACCGACTCCGGGAGCTGCAT
GTGTCAGAGGTTTTCACCGTCATCACCGAAACGCGCGAGGCAGCTGCGGTAAAGCTCATCAGCGTGGTCG
TGAAGCGATTCACAGATGTCTGCCTGTTCATCCGCGTCCAGCTCGTTGAGTTTCTCCAGAAGCGTTAATG
TCTGGCTTCTGATAAAGCGGGCCATGTTAAGGGCGGTTTTTTCCTGTTTGGTCACTGATGCCTCCGTGTA
AGGGGGATTTCTGTTCATGGGGGTAATGATACCGATGAAACGAGAGAGGATGCTCACGATACGGGTTACT
GATGATGAACATGCCCGGTTACTGGAACGTTGTGAGGGTAAACAACTGGCGGTATGGATGCGGCGGGACC
AGAGAAAAATCACTCAGGGTCAATGCCAGCGCTTCGTTAATACAGATGTAGGTGTTCCACAGGGTAGCCA
GCAGCATCCTGCGATGCAGATCCGGAACATAATGGTGCAGGGCGCTGACTTCCGCGTTTCCAGACTTTAC
GAAACACGGAAACCCAAGACCATTCATGTTGTTGCTCAGGTCGCAGACGTTTTGCAGCAGCAGTCGCTTC
ACGTTCGCTCGCGTATCGGTGATTCATTCTGCTAACCAGTAAGGCAACCCCGCCAGCCTAGCCGGGTCCT
CAACGACAGGAGCACGATCATGCGCACCCGTGGGGCCGCCATGCCGGCGATAATGGCCTGCTTCTCGCCG
AAACGTTTGGTGGCGGGACCAGTGACGAAGGCTTGAGCGAGGGCGTGCAAGATTCCGAATACCGCAAGCG
ACAGGCCGATCATCGTCGCGCTCCAGCGAAAGCGGTCCTCGCCGAAAATGACCCAGAGCGCTGCCGGCAC
CTGTCCTACGAGTTGCATGATAAAGAACACAGTCATAAGTGCGGCGACGATAGTCATGCCCCGCGCCCAC
CGGAAGGAGCTGACTGGGTTGAAGGCTCTCAAGGGCATCGGTCGAGATCCCGGTGCCTAATGAGTGAGCT
AACTTACATTAATTGCGTTGCGCTCACTGCCCGCTTTCCAGTCGGGAAACCTGTCGTGCCAGCTGCATTA
ATGAATCGGCCAACGCGCGGGGAGAGGCGGTTTGCGTATTGGGCGCCAGGGTGGTTTTTCTTTTCACCAG
TGACACGGGCAACAGCTGATTGCCCTTCACCGCCTGGCCCTGAGAGAGTTGCAGCAAGCGGTCCACGCTG
GTTTGCCCCAGCAGGCGAAAATCCTGTTTGATGGTGGTTAACGGCGGGATATAACATGAGCTGTCCTCGG
TATCGTCGTATCCCACTACCGAGATATCCGCACCAACGCGCAGCCCGGACTCGGTAATGGCGCGCATTGC
GCCCAGCGCCATCTGATCGTTGGCAACCAGCATCGCAGTGGGAACGATGCCCTCATTCAGCATTTGCATG
GTTTGTTGAAAACCGGACATGGCACTCCAGTCGCCTTCCCGTTCCGCTATCGGCTGAATTTGATTGCGAG
TGAGATATTTATGCCAGCCAGCCAGACGCAGACGCGCCGAGACAGAACTTAATGGGCCCGCTAACAGCGC
GATTTGCTGGTGACCCAATGCGACCAGATGCTCCACGCCCAGTCGCGTACCGTCCTCATGGGAGAAAATA
ATACTGTTGATGGGTGTCTGGTCAGAGACATCAAGAAATAACGCCGGAACATTAGTGCAGGCAGCTTCCA
CAGCAATGGCATCCTGGTCATCCAGCGGATAGTTAATGATCAGCCCACTGACGCGTTGCGCGAGAAGATT
GTGCACCGCCGCTTTACAGGCTTCGACGCCGCTTCGTTCTACCATCGACACCACCACGCTGGCACCCAGT
TGATCGGCGCGAGATTTAATCGCCGCGACAATTTGCGACGGCGCGTGCAGGGCCAGACTGGAGGTGGCAA
CGCCAATCAGCAACGACTGTTTGCCCGCCAGTTGTTGTGCCACGCGGTTGGGAATGTAATTCAGCTCCGC
CATCGCCGCTTCCACTTTTTCCCGCGTTTTCGCAGAAACGTGGCTGGCCTGGTTCACCACGCGGGAAACG
GTCTGATAAGAGACACCGGCATACTCTGCGACATCGTATAACGTTACTGGTTTCACATTCACCACCCTGA
ATTGACTCTCTTCCGGGCGCTATCATGCCATACCGCGAAAGGTTTTGCGCCATTCGATGGTGTCCGGGAT
CTCGACGCTCTCCCTTATGCGACTCCTGCATTAGGAAGCAGCCCAGTAGTAGGTTGAGGCCGTTGAGCAC
CGCCGCCGCAAGGAATGGTGCATGCAAGGAGATGGCGCCCAACAGTCCCCCGGCCACGGGGCCTGCCACC
ATACCCACGCCGAAACAAGCGCTCATGAGCCCGAAGTGGCGAGCCCGATCTTCCCCATCGGTGATGTCGG
CGATATAGGCGCCAGCAACCGCACCTGTGGCGCCGGTGATGCCGGCCACGATGCGTCCGGCGTAGAGGAT
CGAGATCTCGATCCCGCGAAATTAATACGACTCACTATAGGGGAATTGTGAGCGGATAACAATTCCCCTC
TAGAAATAATTTTGCCTTAACTTTAAGAAGGAGATATACCATGGGCAGCCACCACCACCACCACCACAGC
GGAATGCAGATCTTTGTTAAGACTCTCACCGGAAAGACAATCACCCTGGAGGTGGAAAGCTCCGACACCA
TCGACAACGTTAAGGCCAAGATCCAGGATAAGGAGGGCATTCCTCCGGATCAGCAGAGGCTTATTTTCGC
CGGCAAGCAGCTAGAGGATGGCCGTACGTTGGCTGATTACAATATCCAGAAGGAATCCACCCTCCACTTG
GTCCTCAGGCTCCGTGGTGGTTAAGCTTGCAATTAACTTTAAGAAGGAGATATACAATGCTTCACAAGCG
AGCTAGTGAAGCTAACGATAAGAACGATAATACCATCATCGGTTCCGATTTAGCATCATCTAAGAAACGC
CGTATCGATTTCACTGAATCTTCGTCTGATAAGTCATCTTCGATTTTAGCTTCTGGTAGTAGCAGGGGTT
TTCACGGCGATAGCGTCGTTCAGCAAATCGACATGGCTTTTGGTAATTCGAACCGTCAGGAGATTGATGA
AGATCTGCACAGTCGCCAGCTCGCCGTCTATGGTCGTGAGACTATGAGGCGTCTCTTTGCTTCCAATGTT
CTCATCTCGGGGATGCACGGTCTTGGTGCCGAGATTGCCAAGAATCTTATACTTGCTGGTGTGAAGTCTG
TGACCTTGCATGATGAAAGAGTTGTAGAGCTATGGGACTTATCAAGCAACTTTGTTTTCTCGGAGGATGA
TGTTGGCAAGAATAGAGCAGATGCTTCTGTTCAGAAGTTACAGGATCTTAACAATGCTGTGGTTGTCTCT
AGCTTGACCAAAAGCTTAAACAAAGAGGATCTTTCTGGCTTCCAGGTTGTTGTATTCTCTGACATAAGCA
TGGAAAGAGCAATCGAATTTGATGACTATTGTCACAGCCATCAGCCTCCTATCGCTTTTGTCAAGGCTGA
TGTCAGGGGTCTTTTCGGCTCTGTCTTTTGTGATTTTGGGCCTGAATTTGCGGTTCTTGATGTTGATGGA
GAGGAACCCCATACAGGCATCATTGCGTCTATCTCTAATGAGAACCAGGCATTTATTTCCTGTGTCGACG
ATGAGAGGCTTGAGTTTGAAGATGGTGACCTAGTTGTTTTCTCAGAAGTTGAGGGTATGACAGAATTGAA
TGATGGGAAACCAAGGAAGATAAAAAGTACACGGCCATATTCATTCACCCTTGATGAGGACACTACTAAC
TATGGAACATATGTGAAGGGTGGTATTGTCACTCAAGTGAAACAGCCAAAGTTACTGAATTTCAAGCCAT
TGAGGGAAGCGCTTAAGGATCCAGGGGATTTTCTATTTAGTGATTTCTCTAAGTTTGATCGGCCTCCACT
CCTTCACTTAGCATTCCAGGCACTTGATCATTTTAAAGCTGAAGCTGGCAGATTTCCTGTTGCTGGCTCA
GAAGAGGACGCTCAGAAGCTTATATCGATTGCCACAGCCATCAATACCGGGCAGGGTGATTTAAAGGTGG
AGAATGTTGATCAGAAGCTTCTAAGACACTTTTCCTTTGGAGCCAAGGCTGTCCTGAATCCTATGGCTGC
AATGTTTGGCGGTATTGTTGGACAGGAGGTTGTTAAAGCTTGCTCTGGAAAATTTCATCCTCTCTTCCAG
TTTTTCTACTTTGATTCAGTGGAGTCACTCCCCTCTGAACCTGTGGACTCGAGTGACTTTGCACCAAGAA
ACAGCCGGTATGATGCCCAAATATCTGTATTTGGGGCCAAGTTCCAGAAGAAACTTGAAGATGCTAAAGT
TTTCACAGTAGGGTCTGGTGCTCTTGGCTGTGAGTTCTTGAAAAATTTGGCTCTGATGGGGGTTTCTTGT
GGAAGCCAAGGGAAGCTGACAGTGACAGATGATGATATCATTGAGAAGAGTAACCTCAGTCGTCAATTTC
TGTTCCGTGACTGGAACATTGGACAGGCTAAATCCACAGTTGCTGCTTCGGCTGCTGCTGTTATAAATCC
TCGCTTCAACATTGAGGCCCTGCAAAACCGTGTTGGCGCGGAGACTGAGAATGTATTTGACGATGCCTTC
TGGGAGAACTTAACTGTTGTCGTCAATGCACTGGATAATGTTAATGCGAGGCTCTATGTTGATTCGAGGT
GCTTGTATTTCCAGAAGCCTCTCCTTGAGTCTGGAACTCTTGGTACAAAGTGCAACACACAGTCGGTTAT
CCCACATCTAACTGAAAATTACGGTGCCTCAAGGGACCCACCAGAGAAACAGGCCCCCATGTGTACAGTG
CATTCCTTCCCGCATAACATTGATCACTGTTTAACTTGGGCTCGCTCTGAGTTTGAGGGTCTGCTGGAGA
AAACTCCCGCTGAAGTGAATGCATATCTTTCTAGCCCAGTTGAGTACACTAACTCAATGATGAGTGCTGG
TGATGCTCAGGCGAGGGACACATTGGAGAGGATTGTTGAGTGCCTTGAAAAGGAGAAGTGTGAAACCTTC
CAAGACTGCTTAACCTGGGCACGACTGAGGTTTGAGGATTACTTTGTGAACCGTGTCAAGCAATTGATAT
ACACATTTCCTGAAGATGCTGCGACTAGTACCGGAGCTCCATTCTGGTCTGCTCCAAAAAGATTCCCTCG
TCCACTCCAGTACTCGTCGTCCGACCCAAGTCTCCTTAACTTTATCACAGCGACTGCTATTTTACGAGCA
GAGACATTTGGGATCCCGATACCTGAGTGGACTAAGAACCCAAAGGAAGCAGCAGAAGCTGTTGACAGAG
TGATAGTCCCAGACTTTGAGCCAAGGCAAGATGCAAAGATTGTGACTGATGAGAAAGCTACCACTTTAAC
CACTGCTTCGGTGGACGACGCTGCAGTCATCGACGATCTCATTGCTAAGATCGACCAGTGTAGGCATAAC
TTGTCGCCAGACTTCAGGATGAAACCTATTCAGTTCGAAAAGGATGATGATACAAACTATCACATGGATG
TGATAGCAGGACTAGCCAACATGAGGGCGAGAAATTACAGCATCCCTGAAGTGGACAAGCTGAAAGCAAA
GTTCATAGCAGGGAGAATCATCCCAGCCATTGCGACTTCAACAGCCATGGCTACTGGGCTGGTCTGCCTC
GAGCTGTACAAGGTCCTTGATGGAGGACATAAAGTGGAAGCTTACAGAAACACATTTGCCAACCTGGCAC
TTCCACTATTCTCCATGGCTGAACCACTTCCACCAAAGGTGGTGAAGCACCGTGACATGGCTTGGACAGT
TTGGGACAGATGGGTTCTCAAGGGAAACCCAACTCTTCGTGAGGTGTTGCAGTGGCTGGAGGACAAAGGG
CTTAGCGCATACAGCATCTCTTGTGGAAGCTGTCTACTGTTCAACAGTATGTTCACAAGGCACAAGGAGA
GGATGGACAAGAAGGTTGTGGATCTCGCTCGGGATGTTGCGAAAGTCGAGTTACCGCCTTATCGCAACCA
TCTTGATGTAGTGGTGGCTTGTGAGGATGAAGATGACAATGACGTCGATATTCCTCTCGTCTCTATCTAC
TTCAGGTGAGCTTACTATTAACTTTAAGAAGGAGATATACCATGTACCCATACGATGTTCCTGACTATGC
GGGCTATCCCTATGACGTCCCGGACTATGCAGGATTGTATCCATATGACGTTCCAGATTACGCCACTAGA
GCTGCTTACCCATACGATGTTCCTGACTATGCGGGCTATCCCTATGACGTCCCGGACTATGCAGGATTGT
ATCCATATGACGTTCCAGATTACGCAATGGCTTCTAAGAGGATCTTGAAGGAGCTCAAGGATCTGCAGAA
GGATCCTCCTTCAAACTGCAGCGCTGGTCCGGTGGCTGAGGACATGTTCCATTGGCAAGCCACTATCATG
GGACCTCCTGAAAGTCCGTATGCCGGAGGAGTGTTTTTGGTTTCTATTCATTTCCCTCCGGATTATCCTT
TCAAGCCACCAAAGGTGTCTTTTAAGACTAAGGTGTACCATCCAAACATCAATAGCAATGGAAGTATTTG
CCTTGATATTTTGAAAGAGCAATGGAGCCCTGCTCTTACTATCTCTAAGGTTCTGTTGTCGATTTGCTCG
CTGTTGACTGACCCAAACCCAGATGATCCTCTTGTGCCGGAGATAGCTCACATGTACAAGACAGATAGAT
CCAAGTACGAGTCAACTGCGAGAAGCTGGACACAAAAGTACGCAATGGGTTGAGCTTTTACGCTTTTAAG
CCAGCCCCGACACCCGCCAACACCCGCTGACGCGCCCTGACGGGCTTGTCTGCTCCCGGCATCCGCTTAC
AGACAAGCTGTGACCGGGATGAGATCCGGCTGCTAACAAAGCCCGAAAGGAAGCTGAGTTGGCTGCTGCC
ACCGCTGAGCAATAACTAGCATAACCCCTTGGGGCCTCTAAACGGGTCTTGAGGGGTTTTTTGCTGAAAG
GAGGAACTATATCCGGAT
