Features (pLannotate 1.2.2; 25 found; start..end, strand, type, name):
    972..1049    -  promoter       lacI promoter: lacI
   1057..1336    -  CDS            TcR (fragment): tetracycline efflux protein; tet; confers resistance to tetracycline
   1358..1376    +  promoter       T7 promoter: promoter for bacteriophage T7 RNA polymerase
   1377..1401    +  protein_bind   lac operator: The lac repressor binds to the lac operator to inhibit transcription in E. coli. This inhibition can be relieved by adding lactose or isopropyl-β-D-thiogalactopyranoside (IPTG). lac repressor encoded by lacI
   1422..1439    +  RBS            RBS (fragment): efficient ribosome binding site from bacteriophage T7 gene 10 (Olins and Rangwala, 1989)
   1454..1472    +  CDS            9xHis (fragment): 9xHis affinity tag
   1479..1706    +  CDS            UBIQ_AVESA: Experimental evidence at protein level: Swiss-Prot protein existence level 1. Ubiquitin exists either covalently attached to another protein, or free (unanchored). When covalently bound, it is conjugated to target proteins via an isopeptide bond either as a monomer (monoubiquitin), a polymer linked via different Lys residues of the ubiquitin (polyubiquitin chains) or a linear polymer linked via the initiator Met of the ubiquitin (linear polyubiquitin chains). Polyubiquitin chains, when attached to a target protein, have different functions depending on the Lys residue of the ubiquitin that is
   1718..1735    +  RBS            RBS (fragment): efficient ribosome binding site from bacteriophage T7 gene 10 (Olins and Rangwala, 1989)
   1742..4981    +  CDS            UBA1: UBE11_ARATH - Also known as MOS5. Experimental evidence at protein level: Swiss-Prot protein existence level 1. Activates ubiquitin by first adenylating its C-terminal glycine residue with ATP, and thereafter linking this residue to the side chain of a cysteine residue in E1, yielding a ubiquitin-E1 thioester and free AMP. From Arabidopsis thaliana (Mouse-ear cress).
   4993..5010    +  RBS            RBS (fragment): efficient ribosome binding site from bacteriophage T7 gene 10 (Olins and Rangwala, 1989)
   5020..5108    +  CDS            3xHA (fragment): three tandem HA epitope tags
   5122..5210    +  CDS            3xHA (fragment): three tandem HA epitope tags
   5212..5655    +  CDS            UBC11: UBC11_ARATH - Experimental evidence at protein level: Swiss-Prot protein existence level 1. Accepts the ubiquitin from the E1 complex and catalyzes its covalent attachment to other proteins. Mediates the selective degradation of short-lived and abnormal proteins. From Arabidopsis thaliana (Mouse-ear cress).
   5774..5823    +  CDS            SET1 (fragment): solubility-enhancement tag derived from T7 phage gene 10B
   5831..5878    +  terminator     T7 terminator: transcription terminator for bacteriophage T7 RNA polymerase
   5915..6343    +  rep_origin     f1 ori (sequence partly withheld): f1 bacteriophage origin of replication; arrow indicates direction of (+) strand synthesis
   6396..6453    +  promoter       AmpR promoter (fragment): bla
   6462..7277    -  CDS            KanR: aminoglycoside phosphotransferase; aph(3')-Ia; confers resistance to kanamycin in bacteria or G418 (Geneticin®) in eukaryotes
   7399..7987    +  rep_origin     ori: high-copy-number ColE1/pMB1/pBR322/pUC origin of replication
   8173..8312    -  misc_feature   bom: basis of mobility region from pBR322
   8414..8605    -  CDS            rop: Rop protein, which maintains plasmids at low copy number; rop
   8622..9002    +  CDS            YPB1_ECOLX: Protein predicted: Swiss-Prot protein existence level 4. From Escherichia coli.
   9074..9365    -  CDS            TcR (fragment): tetracycline efflux protein; tet; confers resistance to tetracycline
   9380..9401    -  protein_bind   CAP binding site: CAP binding activates transcription in the presence of cAMP. E. coli catabolite activator protein
   9414..971     -  CDS            lacI (across the origin): lac repressor; lacI; The lac repressor binds to the lac operator to inhibit transcription in E. coli. This inhibition can be relieved by adding lactose or isopropyl-β-D-thiogalactopyranoside (IPTG).
>Addgene plasmid #104731 | pUG-302 | addgene full sequence | sequence record 205480 | Addgene NGS Result
ACCAGTGACACGGGCAACAGCTGATTGCCCTTCACCGCCTGGCCCTGAGAGAGTTGCAGCAAGCGGTCCA
CGCTGGTTTGCCCCAGCAGGCGAAAATCCTGTTTGATGGTGGTTAACGGCGGGATATAACATGAGCTGTC
CTCGGTATCGTCGTATCCCACTACCGAGATATCCGCACCAACGCGCAGCCCGGACTCGGTAATGGCGCGC
ATTGCGCCCAGCGCCATCTGATCGTTGGCAACCAGCATCGCAGTGGGAACGATGCCCTCATTCAGCATTT
GCATGGTTTGTTGAAAACCGGACATGGCACTCCAGTCGCCTTCCCGTTCCGCTATCGGCTGAATTTGATT
GCGAGTGAGATATTTATGCCAGCCAGCCAGACGCAGACGCGCCGAGACAGAACTTAATGGGCCCGCTAAC
AGCGCGATTTGCTGGTGACCCAATGCGACCAGATGCTCCACGCCCAGTCGCGTACCGTCCTCATGGGAGA
AAATAATACTGTTGATGGGTGTCTGGTCAGAGACATCAAGAAATAACGCCGGAACATTAGTGCAGGCAGC
TTCCACAGCAATGGCATCCTGGTCATCCAGCGGATAGTTAATGATCAGCCCACTGACGCGTTGCGCGAGA
AGATTGTGCACCGCCGCTTTACAGGCTTCGACGCCGCTTCGTTCTACCATCGACACCACCACGCTGGCAC
CCAGTTGATCGGCGCGAGATTTAATCGCCGCGACAATTTGCGACGGCGCGTGCAGGGCCAGACTGGAGGT
GGCAACGCCAATCAGCAACGACTGTTTGCCCGCCAGTTGTTGTGCCACGCGGTTGGGAATGTAATTCAGC
TCCGCCATCGCCGCTTCCACTTTTTCCCGCGTTTTCGCAGAAACGTGGCTGGCCTGGTTCACCACGCGGG
AAACGGTCTGATAAGAGACACCGGCATACTCTGCGACATCGTATAACGTTACTGGTTTCACATTCACCAC
CCTGAATTGACTCTCTTCCGGGCGCTATCATGCCATACCGCGAAAGGTTTTGCGCCATTCGATGGTGTCC
GGGATCTCGACGCTCTCCCTTATGCGACTCCTGCATTAGGAAGCAGCCCAGTAGTAGGTTGAGGCCGTTG
AGCACCGCCGCCGCAAGGAATGGTGCATGCAAGGAGATGGCGCCCAACAGTCCCCCGGCCACGGGGCCTG
CCACCATACCCACGCCGAAACAAGCGCTCATGAGCCCGAAGTGGCGAGCCCGATCTTCCCCATCGGTGAT
GTCGGCGATATAGGCGCCAGCAACCGCACCTGTGGCGCCGGTGATGCCGGCCACGATGCGTCCGGCGTAG
AGGATCGAGATCTCGATCCCGCGAAATTAATACGACTCACTATAGGGGAATTGTGAGCGGATAACAATTC
CCCTCTAGAAATAATTTTGCCTTAACTTTAAGAAGGAGATATACCATGGGCAGCCACCACCACCACCACC
ACAGCGGAATGCAGATCTTTGTTAAGACTCTCACCGGAAAGACAATCACCCTAGAGGTGGAAAGCTCCGA
CACCATCGACAACGTTAAGGCCAAGATCCAGGATAAGGAGGGCATTCCTCCGGATCAGCAGAGGCTTATT
TTCGCCGGCAAGCAGCTAGAGGATGGCCGTACGTTGGCTGATTACAATATCCAGAAGGAATCCACCCTCC
ACTTGGTCCTCAGGCTCCGTGGTGGTTAAGCTTGCAATTAACTTTAAGAAGGAGATATACAATGCTTCAC
AAGCGAGCTAGTGAAGCTAACGATAAGAACGATAATACCATCATCGGTTCCGATTTAGCATCATCTAAGA
AACGCCGTATCGATTTCACTGAATCTTCGTCTGATAAGTCATCTTCGATTTTAGCTTCTGGTAGTAGCAG
GGGTTTTCACGGCGATAGCGTCGTTCAGCAAATCGACATGGCTTTTGGTAATTCGAACCGTCAGGAGATT
GATGAAGATCTGCACAGTCGCCAGCTCGCCGTCTATGGTCGTGAGACTATGAGGCGTCTCTTTGCTTCCA
ATGTTCTCATCTCGGGGATGCACGGTCTTGGTGCCGAGATTGCCAAGAATCTTATACTTGCTGGTGTGAA
GTCTGTGACCTTGCATGATGAAAGAGTTGTAGAGCTATGGGACTTATCAAGCAACTTTGTTTTCTCGGAG
GATGATGTTGGCAAGAATAGAGCAGATGCTTCTGTTCAGAAGTTACAGGATCTTAACAATGCTGTGGTTG
TCTCTAGCTTGACCAAAAGCTTAAACAAAGAGGATCTTTCTGGCTTCCAGGTTGTTGTATTCTCTGACAT
AAGCATGGAAAGAGCAATCGAATTTGATGACTATTGTCACAGCCATCAGCCTCCTATCGCTTTTGTCAAG
GCTGATGTCAGGGGTCTTTTCGGCTCTGTCTTTTGTGATTTTGGGCCTGAATTTGCGGTTCTTGATGTTG
ATGGAGAGGAACCCCATACAGGCATCATTGCGTCTATCTCTAATGAGAACCAGGCATTTATTTCCTGTGT
CGACGATGAGAGGCTTGAGTTTGAAGATGGTGACCTAGTTGTTTTCTCAGAAGTTGAGGGTATGACAGAA
TTGAATGATGGGAAACCAAGGAAGATAAAAAGTACACGGCCATATTCATTCACCCTTGATGAGGACACTA
CTAACTATGGAACATATGTGAAGGGTGGTATTGTCACTCAAGTGAAACAGCCAAAGTTACTGAATTTCAA
GCCATTGAGGGAAGCGCTTAAGGATCCAGGGGATTTTCTATTTAGTGATTTCTCTAAGTTTGATCGGCCT
CCACTCCTTCACTTAGCATTCCAGGCACTTGATCATTTTAAAGCTGAAGCTGGCAGATTTCCTGTTGCTG
GCTCAGAAGAGGACGCTCAGAAGCTTATATCGATTGCCACAGCCATCAATACCGGGCAGGGTGATTTAAA
GGTGGAGAATGTTGATCAGAAGCTTCTAAGACACTTTTCCTTTGGAGCCAAGGCTGTCCTGAATCCTATG
GCTGCAATGTTTGGCGGTATTGTTGGACAGGAGGTTGTTAAAGCTTGCTCTGGAAAATTTCATCCTCTCT
TCCAGTTTTTCTACTTTGATTCAGTGGAGTCACTCCCCTCTGAACCTGTGGACTCGAGTGACTTTGCACC
AAGAAACAGCCGGTATGATGCCCAAATATCTGTATTTGGGGCCAAGTTCCAGAAGAAACTTGAAGATGCT
AAAGTTTTCACAGTAGGGTCTGGTGCTCTTGGCTGTGAGTTCTTGAAAAATTTGGCTCTGATGGGGGTTT
CTTGTGGAAGCCAAGGGAAGCTGACAGTGACAGATGATGATATCATTGAGAAGAGTAACCTCAGTCGTCA
ATTTCTGTTCCGTGACTGGAACATTGGACAGGCTAAATCCACAGTTGCTGCTTCGGCTGCTGCTGTTATA
AATCCTCGCTTCAACATTGAGGCCCTGCAAAACCGTGTTGGCGCGGAGACTGAGAATGTATTTGACGATG
CCTTCTGGGAGAACTTAACTGTTGTCGTCAATGCACTGGATAATGTTAATGCGAGGCTCTATGTTGATTC
GAGGTGCTTGTATTTCCAGAAGCCTCTCCTTGAGTCTGGAACTCTTGGTACAAAGTGCAACACACAGTCG
GTTATCCCACATCTAACTGAAAATTACGGTGCCTCAAGGGACCCACCAGAGAAACAGGCCCCCATGTGTA
CAGTGCATTCCTTCCCGCATAACATTGATCACTGTTTAACTTGGGCTCGCTCTGAGTTTGAGGGTCTGCT
GGAGAAAACTCCCGCTGAAGTGAATGCATATCTTTCTAGCCCAGTTGAGTACACTAACTCAATGATGAGT
GCTGGTGATGCTCAGGCGAGGGACACATTGGAGAGGATTGTTGAGTGCCTTGAAAAGGAGAAGTGTGAAA
CCTTCCAAGACTGCTTAACCTGGGCACGACTGAGGTTTGAGGATTACTTTGTGAACCGTGTCAAGCAATT
GATATACACATTTCCTGAAGATGCTGCGACTAGTACCGGAGCTCCATTCTGGTCTGCTCCAAAAAGATTC
CCTCGTCCACTCCAGTACTCGTCGTCCGACCCAAGTCTCCTTAACTTTATCACAGCGACTGCTATTTTAC
GAGCAGAGACATTTGGGATCCCGATACCTGAGTGGACTAAGAACCCAAAGGAAGCAGCAGAAGCTGTTGA
CAGAGTGATAGTCCCAGACTTTGAGCCAAGGCAAGATGCAAAGATTGTGACTGATGAGAAAGCTACCACT
TTAACCACTGCTTCGGTGGACGACGCTGCAGTCATCGACGATCTCATTGCTAAGATCGACCAGTGTAGGC
ATAACTTGTCGCCAGACTTCAGGATGAAACCTATTCAGTTCGAAAAGGATGATGATACAAACTATCACAT
GGATGTGATAGCAGGACTAGCCAACATGAGGGCGAGAAATTACAGCATCCCTGAAGTGGACAAGCTGAAA
GCAAAGTTCATAGCAGGGAGAATCATCCCAGCCATTGCGACTTCAACAGCCATGGCTACTGGGCTGGTCT
GCCTCGAGCTGTACAAGGTCCTTGATGGAGGACATAAAGTGGAAGCTTACAGAAACACATTTGCCAACCT
GGCACTTCCACTATTCTCCATGGCTGAACCACTTCCACCAAAGGTGGTGAAGCACCGTGACATGGCTTGG
ACAGTTTGGGACAGATGGGTTCTCAAGGGAAACCCAACTCTTCGTGAGGTGTTGCAGTGGCTGGAGGACA
AAGGGCTTAGCGCATACAGCATCTCTTGTGGAAGCTGTCTACTGTTCAACAGTATGTTCACAAGGCACAA
GGAGAGGATGGACAAGAAGGTTGTGGATCTCGCTCGGGATGTTGCGAAAGTCGAGTTACCGCCTTATCGC
AACCATCTTGATGTAGTGGTGGCTTGTGAGGATGAAGATGACAATGACGTCGATATTCCTCTCGTCTCTA
TCTACTTCAGGTGAGCTTACTATTAACTTTAAGAAGGAGATATACCATGTACCCATACGATGTTCCTGAC
TATGCGGGCTATCCCTATGACGTCCCGGACTATGCAGGATTGTATCCATATGACGTTCCAGATTACGCCA
CTAGAGCTGCTTACCCATACGATGTTCCTGACTATGCGGGCTATCCCTATGACGTCCCGGACTATGCAGG
ATTGTATCCATATGACGTTCCAGATTACGCAATGGCTTCTAAGAGGATCTTAAAGGAGCTCAAGGATCTG
CAGAAGGATCCTCCTTCAAACTGCAGCGCTGGTCCGGTGGCTGAGGACATGTTCCATTGGCAAGCCACTA
TCATGGGACCTCCTGAAAGTCCGTATGCCGGAGGAGTGTTTTTGGTTTCTATTCATTTCCCTCCGGATTA
TCCTTTCAAGCCACCAAAGGTGTCTTTTAAGACTAAGGTGTACCATCCAAACATCAATAGCAATGGAAGT
ATTTGCCTTGATATTTTGAAAGAGCAATGGAGCCCTGCTCTTACTATCTCTAAGGTTCTGTTGTCGATTT
GCTCGCTGTTGACTGACCCAAACCCAGATGATCCTCTTGTGCCGGAGATAGCTCACATGTACAAGACAGA
TAGATCCAAGTACGAGTCAACTGCGAGAAGCTGGACACAAAAGTACGCAATGGGTTGAGCTTTTACGCTT
TTAAGCCAGCCCCGACACCCGCCAACACCCGCTGACGCGCCCTGACGGGCTTGTCTGCTCCCGGCATCCG
CTTACAGACAAGCTGTGACCGGGATGAGATCCGGCTGCTAACAAAGCCCGAAAGGAAGCTGAGTTGGCTG
CTGCCACCGCTGAGCAATAACTAGCATAACCCCTTGGGGCCTCTAAACGGGTCTTGAGGGGTTTTTTGCT
GAAAGGAGGAACTATATCCGGATTGGCGAATGGG
[124 nt withheld, positions 5915-6038]
C
[91 nt withheld, positions 6040-6130]
A
[49 nt withheld, positions 6132-6180]
CCTTTGACGTTGGAGTCCACGTTCTTT
[37 nt withheld, positions 6208-6244]
ACCCTATCTCGGTCTATTCTTTTGATTTATAAGGGATTTTGCCGATTTCGGCCTATTGGTTAAAAAATGA
GCTGATTTAACAAAAATTTAACGCGAATTTTAACAAAATATTAACGCTTACAATTTAGGTGGCACTTTTC
GGGGAAATGTGCGCGGAACCCCTATTTGTTTATTTTTCTAAATACATTCAAATATGTATCCGCTCATGAA
TTAATTCTTAGAAAAACTCATCGAGCATCAAATGAAACTGCAATTTATTCATATCAGGATTATCAATACC
ATATTTTTGAAAAAGCCGTTTCTGTAATGAAGGAGAAAACTCACCGAGGCAGTTCCATAGGATGGCAAGA
TCCTGGTATCGGTCTGCGATTCCGACTCGTCCAACATCAATACAACCTATTAATTTCCCCTCGTCAAAAA
TAAGGTTATCAAGTGAGAAATCACCATGAGTGACGACTGAATCCGGTGAGAATGGCAAAAGTTTATGCAT
TTCTTTCCAGACTTGTTCAACAGGCCAGCCATTACGCTCGTCATCAAAATCACTCGCATCAACCAAACCG
TTATTCATTCGTGATTGCGCCTGAGCGAGTCGAAATACGCGATCGCTGTTAAAAGGACAATTACAAACAG
GAATCGAATGCAACCGGCGCAGGAACACTGCCAGCGCATCAACAATATTTTCACCTGAATCAGGATATTC
TTCTAATACCTGGAATGCTGTTTTCCCGGGGATCGCAGTGGTGAGTAACCATGCATCATCAGGAGTACGG
ATAAAATGCTTGATGGTCGGAAGAGGCATAAATTCCGTCAGCCAGTTTAGTCTGACCATCTCATCTGTAA
CATCATTGGCAACGCTACCTTTGCCATGTTTCAGAAACAACTCTGGCGCATCGGGCTTCCCATACAATCG
ATAGATTGTCGCACCTGATTGCCCGACATTATCGCGAGCCCATTTATACCCATATAAATCAGCATCCATG
TTGGAATTTAATCGCGGCCTAGAGCAAGACGTTTCCCGTTGAATATGGCTCATAACACCCCTTGTATTAC
TGTTTATGTAAGCAGACAGTTTTATTGTTCATGACCAAAATCCCTTAACGTGAGTTTTCGTTCCACTGAG
CGTCAGACCCCGTAGAAAAGATCAAAGGATCTTCTTGAGATCCTTTTTTTCTGCGCGTAATCTGCTGCTT
GCAAACAAAAAAACCACCGCTACCAGCGGTGGTTTGTTTGCCGGATCAAGAGCTACCAACTCTTTTTCCG
AAGGTAACTGGCTTCAGCAGAGCGCAGATACCAAATACTGTCCTTCTAGTGTAGCCGTAGTTAGGCCACC
ACTTCAAGAACTCTGTAGCACCGCCTACATACCTCGCTCTGCTAATCCTGTTACCAGTGGCTGCTGCCAG
TGGCGATAAGTCGTGTCTTACCGGGTTGGACTCAAGACGATAGTTACCGGATAAGGCGCAGCGGTCGGGC
TGAACGGGGGGTTCGTGCACACAGCCCAGCTTGGAGCGAACGACCTACACCGAACTGAGATACCTACAGC
GTGAGCTATGAGAAAGCGCCACGCTTCCCGAAGGGAGAAAGGCGGACAGGTATCCGGTAAGCGGCAGGGT
CGGAACAGGAGAGCGCACGAGGGAGCTTCCAGGGGGAAACGCCTGGTATCTTTATAGTCCTGTCGGGTTT
CGCCACCTCTGACTTGAGCGTCGATTTTTGTGATGCTCGTCAGGGGGGCGGAGCCTATGGAAAAACGCCA
GCAACGCGGCCTTTTTACGGTTCCTGGCCTTTTGCTGGCCTTTTGCTCACATGTTCTTTCCTGCGTTATC
CCCTGATTCTGTGGATAACCGTATTACCGCCTTTGAGTGAGCTGATACCGCTCGCCGCAGCCGAACGACC
GAGCGCAGCGAGTCAGTGAGCGAGGAAGCGGAAGAGCGCCTGATGCGGTATTTTCTCCTTACGCATCTGT
GCGGTATTTCACACCGCAATGGTGCACTCTCAGTACAATCTGCTCTGATGCCGCATAGTTAAGCCAGTAT
ACACTCCGCTATCGCTACGTGACTGGGTCATGGCTGCGCCCCGACACCCGCCAACACCCGCTGACGCGCC
CTGACGGGCTTGTCTGCTCCCGGCATCCGCTTACAGACAAGCTGTGACCGACTCCGGGAGCTGCATGTGT
CAGAGGTTTTCACCGTCATCACCGAAACGCGCGAGGCAGCTGCGGTAAAGCTCATCAGCGTGGTCGTGAA
GCGATTCACAGATGTCTGCCTGTTCATCCGCGTCCAGCTCGTTGAGTTTCTCCAGAAGCGTTAATGTCTG
GCTTCTGATAAAGCGGGCCATGTTAAGGGCGGTTTTTTCCTGTTTGGTCACTGATGCCTCCGTGTAAGGG
GGATTTCTGTTCATGGGGGTAATGATACCGATGAAACGAGAGAGGATGCTCACGATACGGGTTACTGATG
ATGAACATGCCCGGTTACTGGAACGTTGTGAGGGTAAACAACTGGCGGTATGGATGCGGCGGGACCAGAG
AAAAATCACTCAGGGTCAATGCCAGCGCTTCGTTAATACAGATGTAGGTGTTCCACAGGGTAGCCAGCAG
CATCCTGCGATGCAGATCCGGAACATAATGGTGCAGGGCGCTGACTTCCGCGTTTCCAGACTTTACGAAA
CACGGAAACCCAAGACCATTCATGTTGTTGCTCAGGTCGCAGACGTTTTGCAGCAGCAGTCGCTTCACGT
TCGCTCGCGTATCGGTGATTCATTCTGCTAACCAGTAAGGCAACCCCGCCAGCCTAGCCGGGTCCTCAAC
GACAGGAGCACGATCATGCGCACCCGTGGGGCCGCCATGCCGGCGATAATGGCCTGCTTCTCGCCGAAAC
GTTTGGTGGCGGGACCAGTGACGAAGGCTTGAGCGAGGGCGTGCAAGATTCCGAATACCGCAAGCGACAG
GCCGATCATCGTCGCGCTCCAGCGAAAGCGGTCCTCGCCGAAAATGACCCAGAGCGCTGCCGGCACCTGT
CCTACGAGTTGCATGATAAAGAACACAGTCATAAGTGCGGCGACGATAGTCATGCCCCGCGCCCACCGGA
AGGAGCTGACTGGGTTGAAGGCTCTCAAGGGCATCGGTCGAGATCCCGGTGCCTAATGAGTGAGCTAACT
TACATTAATTGCGTTGCGCTCACTGCCCGCTTTCCAGTCGGGAAACCTGTCGTGCCAGCTGCATTAATGA
ATCGGCCAACGCGCGGGGAGAGGCGGTTTGCGTATTGGGCGCCAGGGTGGTTTTTCTTTTC
